>Addgene plasmid #167769 | MAC_N_KLF16 | addgene full sequence | sequence record 335694 | Addgene NGS Result
GACATTGATTATTGACTAGTTATTAATAGTAATCAATTACGGGGTCATTAGTTCATAGCCCATATATGGA
GTTCCGCGTTACATAACTTACGGTAAATGGCCCGCCTGGCTGACCGCCCAACGACCCCCGCCCATTGACG
TCAATAATGACGTATGTTCCCATAGTAACGCCAATAGGGACTTTCCATTGACGTCAATGGGTGGAGTATT
TACGGTAAACTGCCCACTTGGCAGTACATCAAGTGTATCATATGCCAAGTACGCCCCCTATTGACGTCAA
TGACGGTAAATGGCCCGCCTGGCATTATGCCCAGTACATGACCTTATGGGACTTTCCTACTTGGCAGTAC
ATCTACGTATTAGTCATCGCTATTACCATGGTGATGCGGTTTTGGCAGTACATCAATGGGCGTGGATAGC
GGTTTGACTCACGGGGATTTCCAAGTCTCCACCCCATTGACGTCAATGGGAGTTTGTTTTGGCACCAAAA
TCAACGGGACTTTCCAAAATGTCGTAACAACTCCGCCCCATTGACGCAAATGGGCGGTAGGCGTGTACGG
TGGGAGGTCTATATAAGCAGAGCTCTCCCTATCAGTGATAGAGATCTCCCTATCAGTGATAGAGATCGTC
GACGAGCTCGTTTAGTGAACCGTCAGATCGCCTGGAGACGCCATCCACGCTGTTTTGACCTCCATAGAAG
ACACCGGGACCGATCCAGCCTCCGGACTCTAGCGTTTAAACTTAAGCTTGGTACCGAGCTCGGATCCACT
AGTCCAGTGTGGTGGAATTCTGCAGATATCCAGCACAGTGGCGGCCGCTCGAGACCATGAAGGACAACAC
CGTGCCCCTGAAGCTGATCGCCCTGCTGGCCAACGGCGAGTTCCACTCTGGCGAGCAGCTGGGCGAGACA
CTGGGCATGAGCAGAGCCGCCATCAACAAGCACATCCAGACCCTGCGGGACTGGGGCGTGGACGTGTTCA
CAGTGCCCGGCAAGGGCTACAGCCTGCCCGAGCCCATCCAGCTGCTGAACGCCAAGCAGATCCTGGGCCA
GCTGGATGGCGGATCTGTGGCCGTGCTGCCCGTGATCGACAGCACCAACCAGTATCTGCTCGACCGGATC
GGCGAGCTGAAGTCCGGCGACGCCTGTATCGCCGAGTACCAGCAGGCCGGCAGAGGCGGCAGGGGCAGAA
AGTGGTTCAGCCCCTTCGGCGCCAACCTGTACCTGAGCATGTTCTGGAGACTGGAACAGGGCCCAGCCGC
CGCTATTGGCCTGAGCCTGGTCATCGGCATCGTGATGGCCGAGGTGCTGCGGAAGCTGGGCGCCGACAAA
GTGCGCGTGAAGTGGCCCAACGACCTGTATCTGCAGGACCGGAAGCTGGCCGGCATCCTGGTGGAACTGA
CCGGCAAAACAGGCGACGCCGCCCAGATCGTGATCGGCGCTGGCATCAACATGGCCATGCGGCGGGTGGA
AGAGAGCGTGGTCAACCAGGGCTGGATCACCCTGCAGGAAGCCGGCATCAACCTGGACCGGAACACCCTG
GCCGCCATGCTGATCAGAGAGCTGAGAGCCGCCCTGGAACTGTTCGAGCAGGAAGGCCTGGCCCCCTACC
TGAGCAGATGGGAGAAGCTGGACAACTTCATCAACCGGCCCGTGAAACTGATCATCGGCGACAAAGAGAT
CTTCGGCATCAGCCGGGGCATCGACAAGCAGGGGGCCCTGCTCCTGGAACAGGACGGCATCATCAAGCCC
TGGATGGGCGGCGAGATCAGCCTGCGGAGCGCCGAGAAGTACCCATACGATGTTCCTGACTATGCCGGTA
CCGAGCTCGGATCCACCATGGCTAGCTGGAGCCACCCGCAGTTCGAGAAAGGTGGAGGTTCCGGAGGTGG
ATCGGGAGGTGGATCGTGGAGCCACCCGCAGTTCGAAAAAGCGGCCGATATCACAAGTTTGTACAAAAAA
GCAGAAGGGCCGTCAAGGCCCACCATGTCGGCGGCCGTGGCGTGCGTGGATTACTTCGCCGCCGACGTGC
TCATGGCCATCTCTTCGGGCGCCGTGGTGCACCGCGGGCGGCCCGGCCCCGAGGGCGCGGGCCCCGCCGC
CGGCCTGGATGTGCGCGCGGCGCGCCGCGAGGCCGCCTCACCCGGGACCCCGGGGCCACCCCCGCCGCCC
CCCGCCGCTTCTGGCCCGGGCCCCGGCGCCGCCGCGGCGCCCCACCTGCTGGCCGCCAGCATCCTGGCCG
ACCTGCGCGGCGGACCCGGAGCCGCCCCGGGGGGCGCCTCGCCCGCCTCCTCCTCCTCAGCCGCCTCGTC
CCCGTCCTCGGGCCGCGCCCCCGGCGCCGCGCCCTCCGCCGCCGCCAAGAGCCACCGCTGTCCCTTCCCG
GACTGCGCCAAAGCCTACTACAAGTCCTCGCACCTAAAGTCGCACCTGCGGACGCACACAGGGGAACGCC
CTTTTGCTTGTGACTGGCAGGGCTGCGACAAGAAGTTCGCCCGCTCCGACGAGCTGGCCCGCCACCACCG
GACGCACACGGGCGAGAAGCGCTTCTCCTGCCCTCTGTGCTCCAAGCGCTTCACCCGCAGTGACCACCTG
GCCAAGCACGCCCGCCGCCACCCCGGCTTCCACCCGGACCTGCTCCGGCGCCCTGGTGCCCGCAGTACCT
CCCCCAGCGACTCGCTGCCCTGCAGCCTGGCCGGGAGCCCTGCGCCCAGCCCCGCGCCCAGCCCAGCCCC
CGCAGGCCTGTCAGGCCTCATGGGCCCAGCTTTCTTGTACAAAGTGGTGACGTAAGCTAGGGGCCCGTTT
AAACCCGCTGATCAGCCTCGACTGTGCCTTCTAGTTGCCAGCCATCTGTTGTTTGCCCCTCCCCCGTGCC
TTCCTTGACCCTGGAAGGTGCCACTCCCACTGTCCTTTCCTAATAAAATGAGGAAATTGCATCGCATTGT
CTGAGTAGGTGTCATTCTATTCTGGGGGGTGGGGTGGGGCAGGACAGCAAGGGGGAGGATTGGGAAGACA
ATAGCAGGCATGCTGGGGATGCGGTGGGCTCTATGGCTTCTGAGGCGGAAAGAACCAGCTGGGGCTCTAG
GGGGTATCCCC
[124 nt withheld, positions 3092-3215]
C
[91 nt withheld, positions 3217-3307]
AGGGTGATGGTTCACGTACCTAGAAGTTCCTATTCCGAAGTTCCTATTCTCTAGAAAGTATAGGAACTTC
CTTGGCCAAAAAGCCTGAACTCACCGCGACGTCTGTCGAGAAGTTTCTGATCGAAAAGTTCGACAGCGTC
TCCGACCTGATGCAGCTCTCGGAGGGCGAAGAATCTCGTGCTTTCAGCTTCGATGTAGGAGGGCGTGGAT
ATGTCCTGCGGGTAAATAGCTGCGCCGATGGTTTCTACAAAGATCGTTATGTTTATCGGCACTTTGCATC
GGCCGCGCTCCCGATTCCGGAAGTGCTTGACATTGGGGAATTCAGCGAGAGCCTGACCTATTGCATCTCC
CGCCGTGCACAGGGTGTCACGTTGCAAGACCTGCCTGAAACCGAACTGCCCGCTGTTCTGCAGCCGGTCG
CGGAGGCCATGGATGCGATCGCTGCGGCCGATCTTAGCCAGACGAGCGGGTTCGGCCCATTCGGACCGCA
AGGAATCGGTCAATACACTACATGGCGTGATTTCATATGCGCGATTGCTGATCCCCATGTGTATCACTGG
CAAACTGTGATGGACGACACCGTCAGTGCGTCCGTCGCGCAGGCTCTCGATGAGCTGATGCTTTGGGCCG
AGGACTGCCCCGAAGTCCGGCACCTCGTGCACGCGGATTTCGGCTCCAACAATGTCCTGACGGACAATGG
CCGCATAACAGCGGTCATTGACTGGAGCGAGGCGATGTTCGGGGATTCCCAATACGAGGTCGCCAACATC
TTCTTCTGGAGGCCGTGGTTGGCTTGTATGGAGCAGCAGACGCGCTACTTCGAGCGGAGGCATCCGGAGC
TTGCAGGATCGCCGCGGCTCCGGGCGTATATGCTCCGCATTGGTCTTGACCAACTCTATCAGAGCTTGGT
TGACGGCAATTTCGATGATGCAGCTTGGGCGCAGGGTCGATGCGACGCAATCGTCCGATCCGGAGCCGGG
ACTGTCGGGCGTACACAAATCGCCCGCAGAAGCGCGGCCGTCTGGACCGATGGCTGTGTAGAAGTACTCG
CCGATAGTGGAAACCGACGCCCCAGCACTCGTCCGAGGGCAAAGGAATAGCACGTACTACGAGATTTCGA
TTCCACCGCCGCCTTCTATGAAAGGTTGGGCTTCGGAATCGTTTTCCGGGACGCCGGCTGGATGATCCTC
CAGCGCGGGGATCTCATGCTGGAGTTCTTCGCCCACCCCAACTTGTTTATTGCAGCTTATAATGGTTACA
AATAAAGCAATAGCATCACAAATTTCACAAATAAAGCATTTTTTTCACTGCATTCTAGTTGTGGTTTGTC
CAAACTCATCAATGTATCTTATCATGTCTGTATACCGTCGACCTCTAGCTAGAGCTTGGCGTAATCATGG
TCATAGCTGTTTCCTGTGTGAAATTGTTATCCGCTCACAATTCCACACAACATACGAGCCGGAAGCATAA
AGTGTAAAGCCTGGGGTGCCTAATGAGTGAGCTAACTCACATTAATTGCGTTGCGCTCACTGCCCGCTTT
CCAGTCGGGAAACCTGTCGTGCCAGCTGCATTAATGAATCGGCCAACGCGCGGGGAGAGGCGGTTTGCGT
ATTGGGCGCTCTTCCGCTTCCTCGCTCACTGACTCGCTGCGCTCGGTCGTTCGGCTGCGGCGAGCGGTAT
CAGCTCACTCAAAGGCGGTAATACGGTTATCCACAGAATCAGGGGATAACGCAGGAAAGAACATGTGAGC
AAAAGGCCAGCAAAAGGCCAGGAACCGTAAAAAGGCCGCGTTGCTGGCGTTTTTCCATAGGCTCCGCCCC
CCTGACGAGCATCACAAAAATCGACGCTCAAGTCAGAGGTGGCGAAACCCGACAGGACTATAAAGATACC
AGGCGTTTCCCCCTGGAAGCTCCCTCGTGCGCTCTCCTGTTCCGACCCTGCCGCTTACCGGATACCTGTC
CGCCTTTCTCCCTTCGGGAAGCGTGGCGCTTTCTCATAGCTCACGCTGTAGGTATCTCAGTTCGGTGTAG
GTCGTTCGCTCCAAGCTGGGCTGTGTGCACGAACCCCCCGTTCAGCCCGACCGCTGCGCCTTATCCGGTA
ACTATCGTCTTGAGTCCAACCCGGTAAGACACGACTTATCGCCACTGGCAGCAGCCACTGGTAACAGGAT
TAGCAGAGCGAGGTATGTAGGCGGTGCTACAGAGTTCTTGAAGTGGTGGCCTAACTACGGCTACACTAGA
AGAACAGTATTTGGTATCTGCGCTCTGCTGAAGCCAGTTACCTTCGGAAAAAGAGTTGGTAGCTCTTGAT
CCGGCAAACAAACCACCGCTGGTAGCGGTGGTTTTTTTGTTTGCAAGCAGCAGATTACGCGCAGAAAAAA
AGGATCTCAAGAAGATCCTTTGATCTTTTCTACGGGGTCTGACGCTCAGTGGAACGAAAACTCACGTTAA
GGGATTTTGGTCATGAGATTATCAAAAAGGATCTTCACCTAGATCCTTTTAAATTAAAAATGAAGTTTTA
AATCAATCTAAAGTATATATGAGTAAACTTGGTCTGACAGTTACCAATGCTTAATCAGTGAGGCACCTAT
CTCAGCGATCTGTCTATTTCGTTCATCCATAGTTGCCTGACTCCCCGTCGTGTAGATAACTACGATACGG
GAGGGCTTACCATCTGGCCCCAGTGCTGCAATGATACCGCGAGACCCACGCTCACCGGCTCCAGATTTAT
CAGCAATAAACCAGCCAGCCGGAAGGGCCGAGCGCAGAAGTGGTCCTGCAACTTTATCCGCCTCCATCCA
GTCTATTAATTGTTGCCGGGAAGCTAGAGTAAGTAGTTCGCCAGTTAATAGTTTGCGCAACGTTGTTGCC
ATTGCTACAGGCATCGTGGTGTCACGCTCGTCGTTTGGTATGGCTTCATTCAGCTCCGGTTCCCAACGAT
CAAGGCGAGTTACATGATCCCCCATGTTGTGCAAAAAAGCGGTTAGCTCCTTCGGTCCTCCGATCGTTGT
CAGAAGTAAGTTGGCCGCAGTGTTATCACTCATGGTTATGGCAGCACTGCATAATTCTCTTACTGTCATG
CCATCCGTAAGATGCTTTTCTGTGACTGGTGAGTACTCAACCAAGTCATTCTGAGAATAGTGTATGCGGC
GACCGAGTTGCTCTTGCCCGGCGTCAATACGGGATAATACCGCGCCACATAGCAGAACTTTAAAAGTGCT
CATCATTGGAAAACGTTCTTCGGGGCGAAAACTCTCAAGGATCTTACCGCTGTTGAGATCCAGTTCGATG
TAACCCACTCGTGCACCCAACTGATCTTCAGCATCTTTTACTTTCACCAGCGTTTCTGGGTGAGCAAAAA
CAGGAAGGCAAAATGCCGCAAAAAAGGGAATAAGGGCGACACGGAAATGTTGAATACTCATACTCTTCCT
TTTTCAATATTATTGAAGCATTTATCAGGGTTATTGTCTCATGAGCGGATACATATTTGAATGTATTTAG
AAAAATAAACAAATAGGGGTTCCGCGCACATTTCCCCGAAAAGTGCCACCTGACGTCGACGGATCGGGAG
ATCTCCCGATCCCCTATGGTGCACTCTCAGTACAATCTGCTCTGATGCCGCATAGTTAAGCCAGTATCTG
CTCCCTGCTTGTGTGTTGGAGGTCGCTGAGTAGTGCGCGAGCAAAATTTAAGCTACAACAAGGCAAGGCT
TGACCGACAATTGCATGAAGAATCTGCTTAGGGTTAGGCGTTTTGCGCTGCTTCGCGATGTACGGGCCAG
ATATACGCGTT
Features (pLannotate 1.2.2; 27 found; start..end, strand, type, name):
      1..380     +  enhancer       CMV enhancer: human cytomegalovirus immediate early enhancer
    381..584     +  promoter       CMV promoter: human cytomegalovirus (CMV) immediate early promoter
    586..605     +  promoter       PLtetO-1 promoter (fragment): modified phage lambda PL promoter with tet operator sites (Lutz and Bujard, 1997)
    607..626     +  promoter       PLtetO-1 promoter (fragment): modified phage lambda PL promoter with tet operator sites (Lutz and Bujard, 1997)
    634..667     +  promoter       TRE3GV promoter (fragment): 3rd-generation Tet-responsive promoter that can be activated by binding of Tet-On® 3G, optimized for retroviral and lentiviral vectors
    827..1789    +  CDS            birA: BIRA_ECOLI - Also known as bioR, dhbB. Experimental evidence at protein level: Swiss-Prot protein existence level 1. Acts both as a biotin--[acetyl-CoA-carboxylase] ligase and a biotin-operon repressor. In the presence of ATP, BirA activates biotin to form the BirA-biotinyl-5'-adenylate (BirA-bio-5'-AMP or holoBirA) complex. HoloBirA can either transfer the biotinyl moiety to the biotin carboxyl carrier protein (BCCP) subunit of acetyl-CoA carboxylase, or bind to the biotin operator site and inhibit transcription of the operon. From Escherichia coli (strain K12).
   1790..1815    +  CDS            3xHA (fragment): three tandem HA epitope tags
   1847..1866    +  CDS            Strep-Tag II (fragment): peptide that binds Strep-Tactin®, an engineered form of streptavidin
   1907..1929    +  CDS            Strep-Tag II (fragment): peptide that binds Strep-Tactin®, an engineered form of streptavidin
   1944..1964    +  protein_bind   attB1: mutant version of attB; core recombination site for the Gateway® BP reaction BP Clonase™
   1985..2740    +  CDS            KLF16: KLF16_HUMAN - Also known as BTEB4, NSLP2. Experimental evidence at protein level: Swiss-Prot protein existence level 1. Transcription factor that binds GC and GT boxes and displaces Sp1 and Sp3 from these sequences. Modulates dopaminergic transmission in the brain (By similarity). From Homo sapiens (Human).
   2757..2777    -  protein_bind   attB2: mutant version of attB; core recombination site for the Gateway® BP reaction BP Clonase™
   2822..3046    +  polyA_signal   bGH poly(A) signal: bovine growth hormone polyadenylation signal
   3050..3071    +  promoter       SV40 promoter (fragment): SV40 enhancer and early promoter
   3092..3325    +  rep_origin     f1 ori (fragment) (sequence partly withheld): f1 bacteriophage origin of replication; arrow indicates direction of (+) strand synthesis
   3330..3377    +  protein_bind   FRT: FLP-mediated recombination occurs in the 8-bp core sequence TCTAGAAA (Turan and Bode, 2011). FLP recombinase from the Saccharomyces cerevisiae 2μ plasmid
   3385..4407    +  CDS            HygR: aminoglycoside phosphotransferase from E. coli; aph(4)-Ia; confers resistance to hygromycin
   4417..4542    +  CDS            ble (fragment): BLE_KLEPN - Experimental evidence at protein level: Swiss-Prot protein existence level 1. Binding protein with a strong affinity to the bleomycin family of antibiotics. Binds to CL990; an antimitotic-antibiotic compound. From Klebsiella pneumoniae.
   4537..4658    +  polyA_signal   SV40 poly(A) signal: SV40 polyadenylation signal
   4731..4747    -  protein_bind   lac operator: The lac repressor binds to the lac operator to inhibit transcription in E. coli. This inhibition can be relieved by adding lactose or isopropyl-β-D-thiogalactopyranoside (IPTG). lac repressor encoded by lacI
   4755..4785    -  promoter       lac promoter: promoter for the E. coli lac operon
   4800..4821    -  protein_bind   CAP binding site: CAP binding activates transcription in the presence of cAMP. E. coli catabolite activator protein
   4834..4926    -  CDS            lacI (fragment): lac repressor; lacI; The lac repressor binds to the lac operator to inhibit transcription in E. coli. This inhibition can be relieved by adding lactose or isopropyl-β-D-thiogalactopyranoside (IPTG).
   5109..5697    -  rep_origin     ori: high-copy-number ColE1/pMB1/pBR322/pUC origin of replication
   5868..6728    -  CDS            AmpR: β-lactamase; bla; confers resistance to ampicillin, carbenicillin, and related antibiotics
   6729..6833    -  promoter       AmpR promoter: bla
   6892..6944    -  misc_feature   bom (fragment): basis of mobility region from pBR322
