[The description below was written by a language model from this plasmid's Addgene catalogue record and pLannotate feature annotations shown in this document.]
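Description:
MAC_N_KLF16 is a mammalian expression plasmid of about 7.1 kb built on the MAC-tag-N backbone, into which the unmutated human KLF16 coding sequence (also known as BTEB4, DRRF or NSLP2) was introduced by Gateway cloning. KLF16 is a Krüppel-like transcription factor that binds GC and GT boxes. In bacteria the plasmid replicates from a high-copy ColE1/pUC-type origin and is selected with ampicillin through the β-lactamase gene. A partial f1 origin and remnants of lac regulatory sequence are also annotated in the backbone.

Expression is driven by the CMV immediate-early enhancer and promoter. Short tet-operator-like fragments are annotated directly after the promoter, which suggests a tetracycline-regulatable CMV/TetO arrangement, although the record does not say so explicitly. The open reading frame begins with the MAC tag, annotated here as an E. coli BirA-derived biotin ligase followed by an HA epitope and tandem Strep-Tag II sequences. This is joined through an attB1 site to KLF16, and the cassette ends with attB2 and a bovine growth hormone polyadenylation signal. The tag places the components for Strep-Tactin affinity purification, HA detection and proximity-dependent biotinylation on the N-terminus of the one fusion protein.

Downstream, an FRT site sits directly before a hygromycin resistance gene that has no annotated promoter of its own and ends in an SV40 polyadenylation signal. This layout is typical of FLP-mediated integration into a host cell line carrying a genomic FRT site, with hygromycin selection for stable lines. The associated publication concerns human transcription factor protein interaction networks, consistent with use of the construct to map KLF16 interaction partners.
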