Addgene plasmid #167769: MAC_N_KLF16
Purpose: Expresses KLF16 in mammalian cells
Depositing lab: Markku Varjosalo. Depositing organization: University of Helsinki. Publication: Human transcription factor protein interaction networks. Goos H, Kinnunen M, Salokas K, Tan Z, Liu X, Yadav L, Zhang Q, Wei GH, Varjosalo M. Nat Commun. 2022 Feb 9;13(1):766. doi: 10.1038/s41467-022-28341-5. PubMed 35140242.
Backbone
  Vector backbone: MAC-tag-N (#108078)
  Vector type: Mammalian Expression
  Selectable markers: Hygromycin
Growth in bacteria
  Bacterial resistance: Ampicillin, 100 μg/mL
  Growth temperature: 37°C
  Growth strain: DH5alpha
  Copy number: High Copy
Gene/Insert
  Gene/Insert name: KLF16 (alt names: Uniprot Q9BXK1; ENSG00000129911)
  Species: H. sapiens (human)
  Mutation: no mutations
  Entrez Gene: KLF16 (a.k.a. BTEB4, DRRF, NSLP2)
  Tag / fusion protein: MAC (N terminal on backbone)
  Cloning method: Gateway Cloning
Terms and licenses: Academic/Nonprofit Terms; Industry Terms: Not Available to Industry
How to cite: MAC_N_KLF16 was a gift from Markku Varjosalo (Addgene plasmid # 167769 ; http://n2t.net/addgene:167769 ; RRID:Addgene_167769)
